>Addgene plasmid #85467 | p-mCherry-N1-iChloC | depositor full sequence | sequence record 165417 | p-mCherry-N1-iChloC sequence 5660 bps
TAGTTATTAATAGTAATCAATTACGGGGTCATTAGTTCATAGCCCATATATGGAGTTCCGCGTTACATAA
CTTACGGTAAATGGCCCGCCTGGCTGACCGCCCAACGACCCCCGCCCATTGACGTCAATAATGACGTATG
TTCCCATAGTAACGCCAATAGGGACTTTCCATTGACGTCAATGGGTGGAGTATTTACGGTAAACTGCCCA
CTTGGCAGTACATCAAGTGTATCATATGCCAAGTACGCCCCCTATTGACGTCAATGACGGTAAATGGCCC
GCCTGGCATTATGCCCAGTACATGACCTTATGGGACTTTCCTACTTGGCAGTACATCTACGTATTAGTCA
TCGCTATTACCATGGTGATGCGGTTTTGGCAGTACATCAATGGGCGTGGATAGCGGTTTGACTCACGGGG
ATTTCCAAGTCTCCACCCCATTGACGTCAATGGGAGTTTGTTTTGGCACCAAAATCAACGGGACTTTCCA
AAATGTCGTAACAACTCCGCCCCATTGACGCAAATGGGCGGTAGGCGTGTACGGTGGGAGGTCTATATAA
GCAGAGCTGGTTTAGTGAACCGTCAGATCCGCTAGCGCTACCGGACTCAGATCTCGAGCTCAAGCTTCGA
ATTCTGCAGTCGACGGTACCGCGGGCCCGGGATCCACCCGGTGCCACCATGGACTATGGCGGCGCTTTGT
CTGCCGTCGGACGCGAACTTTTGTTCGTTACTAATCCTGTGGTGGTGAACGGGTCCGTCCTGGTCCCTGA
GGATCAATGTTACTGTGCCGGATGGATTGAATCTCGCGGCACGAACGGCGCTCAGACCGCGTCAAATGTC
CTGCAGTGGCTTGCAGCAGGATTCAGCATTTTGCTGCTGATGTTCTATGCCTACCAAACCTGGAAATCTA
CATGCGGCTGGGAGCAGATCTATGTGTGCGCCATTAGAATGGTTAAGGTGATTCTCGAGTTCTTTTTTAG
CTTTAAGAATCCCTCTATGCTCTACCTTGCCACAGGACACCGGGTGCAGTGGCTGCGCTATGCAGAGTGG
CTGCTCACTTGTCCTGTCATCCTTATCCACCTGAGCAACCTCACCGGCCTGAGCAACGACTACAGCAGGA
GAACCATGGGACTCCTTGTCTCAAACATCGGGTGTATCGTGTGGGGGGCTACCAGCGCCATGGCAACCGG
CTATGTTAAAGTCATCTTCTTTTGTCTTGGATTGTGCTATGGCGCGAACACATTTTTTCACGCCGCCAAA
GCATATATCGAGGGTTATCATACTGTGCCAAAGGGTCGGTGCCGCCAGGTCGTGACCGGCATGGCATGGC
TGTTTTTCGTGAGCTGGGGTATGTTCCCAATTCTCTTCATTTTGGGGCCCGAAGGTTTTGGCGTCCTGAG
CGTCTATGGCTCCACCGTAGGTCACACGATTATTGATCTGATGAGTAAAAATTGTTGGGGGTTGTTGGGA
CACTACCTGCGCGTCCTGATCCACGAGCACATATTGATTCACGGAGATATCCGCAAAACCACCAAACTGA
ACATCGGCGGAACGGAGATCGAGGTCGAGACTCTCGTCGAAGACGAAGCCGAGGCCGGAGCCGTGCCAGC
GGCCGCCGTGAGCAAGGGCGAGGAGGATAACATGGCCATCATCAAGGAGTTCATGCGCTTCAAGGTGCAC
ATGGAGGGCTCCGTGAACGGCCACGAGTTCGAGATCGAGGGCGAGGGCGAGGGCCGCCCCTACGAGGGCA
CCCAGACCGCCAAGCTGAAGGTGACCAAGGGTGGCCCCCTGCCCTTCGCCTGGGACATCCTGTCCCCTCA
GTTCATGTACGGCTCCAAGGCCTACGTGAAGCACCCCGCCGACATCCCCGACTACTTGAAGCTGTCCTTC
CCCGAGGGCTTCAAGTGGGAGCGCGTGATGAACTTCGAGGACGGCGGCGTGGTGACCGTGACCCAGGACT
CCTCCCTGCAGGACGGCGAGTTCATCTACAAGGTGAAGCTGCGCGGCACCAACTTCCCCTCCGACGGCCC
CGTAATGCAGAAGAAGACCATGGGCTGGGAGGCCTCCTCCGAGCGGATGTACCCCGAGGACGGCGCCCTG
AAGGGCGAGATCAAGCAGAGGCTGAAGCTGAAGGACGGCGGCCACTACGACGCTGAGGTCAAGACCACCT
ACAAGGCCAAGAAGCCCGTGCAGCTGCCCGGCGCCTACAACGTCAACATCAAGTTGGACATCACCTCCCA
CAACGAGGACTACACCATCGTGGAACAGTACGAACGCGCCGAGGGCCGCCACTCCACCGGCGGCATGGAC
GAGCTGTACAAGTAAAGCGGCCGCGACTCTAGATCATAATCAGCCATACCACATTTGTAGAGGTTTTACT
TGCTTTAAAAAACCTCCCACACCTCCCCCTGAACCTGAAACATAAAATGAATGCAATTGTTGTTGTTAAC
TTGTTTATTGCAGCTTATAATGGTTACAAATAAAGCAATAGCATCACAAATTTCACAAATAAAGCATTTT
TTTCACTGCATTCTAGTTGTGGTTTGTCCAAACTCATCAATGTATCTTAAGGCGTAAATTGTAAGCGTTA
ATATTTTGTTAAAATTCGCGTTAAATTTTTGTTAAATCAGCTCATTTTTTAACCAATAGGCCGAAATCGG
CAAAATCCCTTATAAATCAAAAGAATAGACCGAGATAGGGT
[37 nt withheld, positions 2702-2738]
AAAGAACGTGGACTCCAACGTCAAAGG
[49 nt withheld, positions 2766-2814]
T
[91 nt withheld, positions 2816-2906]
G
[124 nt withheld, positions 2908-3031]
CAGGTGGCACTTTTCGGGGAAATGTGCGCGGAACCCCTATTTGTTTATTTTTCTAAATACATTCAAATAT
GTATCCGCTCATGAGACAATAACCCTGATAAATGCTTCAATAATATTGAAAAAGGAAGAGTCCTGAGGCG
GAAAGAACCAGCTGTGGAATGTGTGTCAGTTAGGGTGTGGAAAGTCCCCAGGCTCCCCAGCAGGCAGAAG
TATGCAAAGCATGCATCTCAATTAGTCAGCAACCAGGTGTGGAAAGTCCCCAGGCTCCCCAGCAGGCAGA
AGTATGCAAAGCATGCATCTCAATTAGTCAGCAACCATAGTCCCGCCCCTAACTCCGCCCATCCCGCCCC
TAACTCCGCCCAGTTCCGCCCATTCTCCGCCCCATGGCTGACTAATTTTTTTTATTTATGCAGAGGCCGA
GGCCGCCTCGGCCTCTGAGCTATTCCAGAAGTAGTGAGGAGGCTTTTTTGGAGGCCTAGGCTTTTGCAAA
GATCGATCAAGAGACAGGATGAGGATCGTTTCGCATGATTGAACAAGATGGATTGCACGCAGGTTCTCCG
GCCGCTTGGGTGGAGAGGCTATTCGGCTATGACTGGGCACAACAGACAATCGGCTGCTCTGATGCCGCCG
TGTTCCGGCTGTCAGCGCAGGGGCGCCCGGTTCTTTTTGTCAAGACCGACCTGTCCGGTGCCCTGAATGA
ACTGCAAGACGAGGCAGCGCGGCTATCGTGGCTGGCCACGACGGGCGTTCCTTGCGCAGCTGTGCTCGAC
GTTGTCACTGAAGCGGGAAGGGACTGGCTGCTATTGGGCGAAGTGCCGGGGCAGGATCTCCTGTCATCTC
ACCTTGCTCCTGCCGAGAAAGTATCCATCATGGCTGATGCAATGCGGCGGCTGCATACGCTTGATCCGGC
TACCTGCCCATTCGACCACCAAGCGAAACATCGCATCGAGCGAGCACGTACTCGGATGGAAGCCGGTCTT
GTCGATCAGGATGATCTGGACGAAGAGCATCAGGGGCTCGCGCCAGCCGAACTGTTCGCCAGGCTCAAGG
CGAGCATGCCCGACGGCGAGGATCTCGTCGTGACCCATGGCGATGCCTGCTTGCCGAATATCATGGTGGA
AAATGGCCGCTTTTCTGGATTCATCGACTGTGGCCGGCTGGGTGTGGCGGACCGCTATCAGGACATAGCG
TTGGCTACCCGTGATATTGCTGAAGAGCTTGGCGGCGAATGGGCTGACCGCTTCCTCGTGCTTTACGGTA
TCGCCGCTCCCGATTCGCAGCGCATCGCCTTCTATCGCCTTCTTGACGAGTTCTTCTGAGCGGGACTCTG
GGGTTCGAAATGACCGACCAAGCGACGCCCAACCTGCCATCACGAGATTTCGATTCCACCGCCGCCTTCT
ATGAAAGGTTGGGCTTCGGAATCGTTTTCCGGGACGCCGGCTGGATGATCCTCCAGCGCGGGGATCTCAT
GCTGGAGTTCTTCGCCCACCCTAGGGGGAGGCTAACTGAAACACGGAAGGAGACAATACCGGAAGGAACC
CGCGCTATGACGGCAATAAAAAGACAGAATAAAACGCACGGTGTTGGGTCGTTTGTTCATAAACGCGGGG
TTCGGTCCCAGGGCTGGCACTCTGTCGATACCCCACCGAGACCCCATTGGGGCCAATACGCCCGCGTTTC
TTCCTTTTCCCCACCCCACCCCCCAAGTTCGGGTGAAGGCCCAGGGCTCGCAGCCAACGTCGGGGCGGCA
GGCCCTGCCATAGCCTCAGGTTACTCATATATACTTTAGATTGATTTAAAACTTCATTTTTAATTTAAAA
GGATCTAGGTGAAGATCCTTTTTGATAATCTCATGACCAAAATCCCTTAACGTGAGTTTTCGTTCCACTG
AGCGTCAGACCCCGTAGAAAAGATCAAAGGATCTTCTTGAGATCCTTTTTTTCTGCGCGTAATCTGCTGC
TTGCAAACAAAAAAACCACCGCTACCAGCGGTGGTTTGTTTGCCGGATCAAGAGCTACCAACTCTTTTTC
CGAAGGTAACTGGCTTCAGCAGAGCGCAGATACCAAATACTGTCCTTCTAGTGTAGCCGTAGTTAGGCCA
CCACTTCAAGAACTCTGTAGCACCGCCTACATACCTCGCTCTGCTAATCCTGTTACCAGTGGCTGCTGCC
AGTGGCGATAAGTCGTGTCTTACCGGGTTGGACTCAAGACGATAGTTACCGGATAAGGCGCAGCGGTCGG
GCTGAACGGGGGGTTCGTGCACACAGCCCAGCTTGGAGCGAACGACCTACACCGAACTGAGATACCTACA
GCGTGAGCTATGAGAAAGCGCCACGCTTCCCGAAGGGAGAAAGGCGGACAGGTATCCGGTAAGCGGCAGG
GTCGGAACAGGAGAGCGCACGAGGGAGCTTCCAGGGGGAAACGCCTGGTATCTTTATAGTCCTGTCGGGT
TTCGCCACCTCTGACTTGAGCGTCGATTTTTGTGATGCTCGTCAGGGGGGCGGAGCCTATGGAAAAACGC
CAGCAACGCGGCCTTTTTACGGTTCCTGGCCTTTTGCTGGCCTTTTGCTCACATGTTCTTTCCTGCGTTA
TCCCCTGATTCTGTGGATAACCGTATTACCGCCATGCAT
Features (pLannotate 1.2.2; 15 found; start..end, strand, type, name):
     61..364     +  enhancer       CMV enhancer: human cytomegalovirus immediate early enhancer
    365..568     +  promoter       CMV promoter: human cytomegalovirus (CMV) immediate early promoter
    609..665     +  misc_feature   MCS: multiple cloning site
    679..1605    +  CDS            ChR2(H134R): H134R mutant of an N-terminal fragment of channelrhodopsin-2 from the alga Chlamydomonas reinhardtii (Nagel et al., 2005) blue light-activated cation channel
   1618..2324    +  CDS            mCherry (fragment): monomeric derivative of DsRed fluorescent protein (Shaner et al., 2004) mammalian codon-optimized
   2342..2425    +  CDS            large T antigen (fragment): large T antigen from SV40 (simian virus 40)
   2448..2569    +  polyA_signal   SV40 poly(A) signal: SV40 polyadenylation signal
   2603..3031    -  rep_origin     f1 ori (sequence partly withheld): f1 bacteriophage origin of replication; arrow indicates direction of (+) strand synthesis
   3058..3162    +  promoter       AmpR promoter: bla
   3164..3521    +  promoter       SV40 promoter: SV40 enhancer and early promoter
   3556..4350    +  CDS            NeoR/KanR: aminoglycoside phosphotransferase from Tn5; aph(3')-II (or nptII); confers resistance to neomycin, kanamycin, and G418 (Geneticin®)
   4371..4523    +  CDS            ble (fragment): BLE_KLEPN - Experimental evidence at protein level: Swiss-Prot protein existence level 1. Binding protein with a strong affinity to the bleomycin family of antibiotics. Binds to CL990; an antimitotic-antibiotic compound. From Klebsiella pneumoniae.
   4582..4629    +  polyA_signal   HSV TK poly(A) signal: herpes simplex virus thymidine kinase polyadenylation signal (Cole and Stacy, 1985)
   4720..4736    -  polyA_signal   bGH poly(A) signal (fragment): bovine growth hormone polyadenylation signal
   4958..5546    +  rep_origin     ori: high-copy-number ColE1/pMB1/pBR322/pUC origin of replication
