>Addgene plasmid #85467 | p-mCherry-N1-iChloC | addgene full sequence | sequence record 170773 | Addgene NGS Result
CTCATGAGACAATAACCCTGATAAATGCTTCAATAATATTGAAAAAGGAAGAGTCCTGAGGCGGAAAGAA
CCAGCTGTGGAATGTGTGTCAGTTAGGGTGTGGAAAGTCCCCAGGCTCCCCAGCAGGCAGAAGTATGCAA
AGCATGCATCTCAATTAGTCAGCAACCAGGTGTGGAAAGTCCCCAGGCTCCCCAGCAGGCAGAAGTATGC
AAAGCATGCATCTCAATTAGTCAGCAACCATAGTCCCGCCCCTAACTCCGCCCATCCCGCCCCTAACTCC
GCCCAGTTCCGCCCATTCTCCGCCCCATGGCTGACTAATTTTTTTTATTTATGCAGAGGCCGAGGCCGCC
TCGGCCTCTGAGCTATTCCAGAAGTAGTGAGGAGGCTTTTTTGGAGGCCTAGGCTTTTGCAAAGATCGAT
CAAGAGACAGGATGAGGATCGTTTCGCATGATTGAACAAGATGGATTGCACGCAGGTTCTCCGGCCGCTT
GGGTGGAGAGGCTATTCGGCTATGACTGGGCACAACAGACAATCGGCTGCTCTGATGCCGCCGTGTTCCG
GCTGTCAGCGCAGGGGCGCCCGGTTCTTTTTGTCAAGACCGACCTGTCCGGTGCCCTGAATGAACTGCAA
GACGAGGCAGCGCGGCTATCGTGGCTGGCCACGACGGGCGTTCCTTGCGCAGCTGTGCTCGACGTTGTCA
CTGAAGCGGGAAGGGACTGGCTGCTATTGGGCGAAGTGCCGGGGCAGGATCTCCTGTCATCTCACCTTGC
TCCTGCCGAGAAAGTATCCATCATGGCTGATGCAATGCGGCGGCTGCATACGCTTGATCCGGCTACCTGC
CCATTCGACCACCAAGCGAAACATCGCATCGAGCGAGCACGTACTCGGATGGAAGCCGGTCTTGTCGATC
AGGATGATCTGGACGAAGAGCATCAGGGGCTCGCGCCAGCCGAACTGTTCGCCAGGCTCAAGGCGAGCAT
GCCCGACGGCGAGGATCTCGTCGTGACCCATGGCGATGCCTGCTTGCCGAATATCATGGTGGAAAATGGC
CGCTTTTCTGGATTCATCGACTGTGGCCGGCTGGGTGTGGCGGACCGCTATCAGGACATAGCGTTGGCTA
CCCGTGATATTGCTGAAGAGCTTGGCGGCGAATGGGCTGACCGCTTCCTCGTGCTTTACGGTATCGCCGC
TCCCGATTCGCAGCGCATCGCCTTCTATCGCCTTCTTGACGAGTTCTTCTGAGCGGGACTCTGGGGTTCG
AAATGACCGACCAAGCGACGCCCAACCTGCCATCACGAGATTTCGATTCCACCGCCGCCTTCTATGAAAG
GTTGGGCTTCGGAATCGTTTTCCGGGACGCCGGCTGGATGATCCTCCAGCGCGGGGATCTCATGCTGGAG
TTCTTCGCCCACCCTAGGGGGAGGCTAACTGAAACACGGAAGGAGACAATACCGGAAGGAACCCGCGCTA
TGACGGCAATAAAAAGACAGAATAAAACGCACGGTGTTGGGTCGTTTGTTCATAAACGCGGGGTTCGGTC
CCAGGGCTGGCACTCTGTCGATACCCCACCGAGACCCCATTGGGGCCAATACGCCCGCGTTTCTTCCTTT
TCCCCACCCCACCCCCCAAGTTCGGGTGAAGGCCCAGGGCTCGCAGCCAACGTCGGGGCGGCAGGCCCTG
CCATAGCCTCAGGTTACTCATATATACTTTAGATTGATTTAAAACTTCATTTTTAATTTAAAAGGATCTA
GGTGAAGATCCTTTTTGATAATCTCATGACCAAAATCCCTTAACGTGAGTTTTCGTTCCACTGAGCGTCA
GACCCCGTAGAAAAGATCAAAGGATCTTCTTGAGATCCTTTTTTTCTGCGCGTAATCTGCTGCTTGCAAA
CAAAAAAACCACCGCTACCAGCGGTGGTTTGTTTGCCGGATCAAGAGCTACCAACTCTTTTTCCGAAGGT
AACTGGCTTCAGCAGAGCGCAGATACCAAATACTGTTCTTCTAGTGTAGCCGTAGTTAGGCCACCACTTC
AAGAACTCTGTAGCACCGCCTACATACCTCGCTCTGCTAATCCTGTTACCAGTGGCTGCTGCCAGTGGCG
ATAAGTCGTGTCTTACCGGGTTGGACTCAAGACGATAGTTACCGGATAAGGCGCAGCGGTCGGGCTGAAC
GGGGGGTTCGTGCACACAGCCCAGCTTGGAGCGAACGACCTACACCGAACTGAGATACCTACAGCGTGAG
CTATGAGAAAGCGCCACGCTTCCCGAAGGGAGAAAGGCGGACAGGTATCCGGTAAGCGGCAGGGTCGGAA
CAGGAGAGCGCACGAGGGAGCTTCCAGGGGGAAACGCCTGGTATCTTTATAGTCCTGTCGGGTTTCGCCA
CCTCTGACTTGAGCGTCGATTTTTGTGATGCTCGTCAGGGGGGCGGAGCCTATGGAAAAACGCCAGCAAC
GCGGCCTTTTTACGGTTCCTGGCCTTTTGCTGGCCTTTTGCTCACATGTTCTTTCCTGCGTTATCCCCTG
ATTCTGTGGATAACCGTATTACCGCCATGCATTAGTTATTAATAGTAATCAATTACGGGGTCATTAGTTC
ATAGCCCATATATGGAGTTCCGCGTTACATAACTTACGGTAAATGGCCCGCCTGGCTGACCGCCCAACGA
CCCCCGCCCATTGACGTCAATAATGACGTATGTTCCCATAGTAACGCCAATAGGGACTTTCCATTGACGT
CAATGGGTGGAGTATTTACGGTAAACTGCCCACTTGGCAGTACATCAAGTGTATCATATGCCAAGTACGC
CCCCTATTGACGTCAATGACGGTAAATGGCCCGCCTGGCATTATGCCCAGTACATGACCTTATGGGACTT
TCCTACTTGGCAGTACATCTACGTATTAGTCATCGCTATTACCATGGTGATGCGGTTTTGGCAGTACATC
AATGGGCGTGGATAGCGGTTTGACTCACGGGGATTTCCAAGTCTCCACCCCATTGACGTCAATGGGAGTT
TGTTTTGGCACCAAAATCAACGGGACTTTCCAAAATGTCGTAACAACTCCGCCCCATTGACGCAAATGGG
CGGTAGGCGTGTACGGTGGGAGGTCTATATAAGCAGAGCTGGTTTAGTGAACCGTCAGATCCGCTAGCGC
TACCGGACTCAGATCTCGAGCTCAAGCTTCGAATTCTGCAGTCGACGGTACCGCGGGCCCGGGATCCACC
GGTGCCACCATGGACTATGGCGGCGCTTTGTCTGCCGTCGGACGCGAACTTTTGTTCGTTACTAATCCTG
TGGTGGTGAACGGGTCCGTCCTGGTCCCTGAGGATCAATGTTACTGTGCCGGATGGATTGAATCTCGCGG
CACGAACGGCGCTCAGACCGCGTCAAATGTCCTGCAGTGGCTTGCAGCAGGATTCAGCATTTTGCTGCTG
ATGTTCTATGCCTACCAAACCTGGAAATCTACATGCGGCTGGGAGCAGATCTATGTGTGCGCCATTAGAA
TGGTTAAGGTGATTCTCGAGTTCTTTTTTAGCTTTAAGAATCCCTCTATGCTCTACCTTGCCACAGGACA
CCGGGTGCAGTGGCTGCGCTATGCAGAGTGGCTGCTCACTTGTCCTGTCATCCTTATCCACCTGAGCAAC
CTCACCGGCCTGAGCAACGACTACAGCAGGAGAACCATGGGACTCCTTGTCTCAAACATCGGGTGTATCG
TGTGGGGGGCTACCAGCGCCATGGCAACCGGCTATGTTAAAGTCATCTTCTTTTGTCTTGGATTGTGCTA
TGGCGCGAACACATTTTTTCACGCCGCCAAAGCATATATCGAGGGTTATCATACTGTGCCAAAGGGTCGG
TGCCGCCAGGTCGTGACCGGCATGGCATGGCTGTTTTTCGTGAGCTGGGGTATGTTCCCAATTCTCTTCA
TTTTGGGGCCCGAAGGTTTTGGCGTCCTGAGCGTCTATGGCTCCACCGTAGGTCACACGATTATTGATCT
GATGAGTAAAAATTGTTGGGGGTTGTTGGGACACTACCTGCGCGTCCTGATCCACGAGCACATATTGATT
CACGGAGATATCCGCAAAACCACCAAACTGAACATCGGCGGAACGGAGATCGAGGTCGAGACTCTCGTCG
AAGACGAAGCCGAGGCCGGAGCCGTGCCAGCGGCCGCCGTGAGCAAGGGCGAGGAGGATAACATGGCCAT
CATCAAGGAGTTCATGCGCTTCAAGGTGCACATGGAGGGCTCCGTGAACGGCCACGAGTTCGAGATCGAG
GGCGAGGGCGAGGGCCGCCCCTACGAGGGCACCCAGACCGCCAAGCTGAAGGTGACCAAGGGTGGCCCCC
TGCCCTTCGCCTGGGACATCCTGTCCCCTCAGTTCATGTACGGCTCCAAGGCCTACGTGAAGCACCCCGC
CGACATCCCCGACTACTTGAAGCTGTCCTTCCCCGAGGGCTTCAAGTGGGAGCGCGTGATGAACTTCGAG
GACGGCGGCGTGGTGACCGTGACCCAGGACTCCTCCCTGCAGGACGGCGAGTTCATCTACAAGGTGAAGC
TGCGCGGCACCAACTTCCCCTCCGACGGCCCCGTAATGCAGAAGAAGACCATGGGCTGGGAGGCCTCCTC
CGAGCGGATGTACCCCGAGGACGGCGCCCTGAAGGGCGAGATCAAGCAGAGGCTGAAGCTGAAGGACGGC
GGCCACTACGACGCTGAGGTCAAGACCACCTACAAGGCCAAGAAGCCCGTGCAGCTGCCCGGCGCCTACA
ACGTCAACATCAAGTTGGACATCACCTCCCACAACGAGGACTACACCATCGTGGAACAGTACGAACGCGC
CGAGGGCCGCCACTCCACCGGCGGCATGGACGAGCTGTACAAGTAAAGCGGCCGCGACTCTAGATCATAA
TCAGCCATACCACATTTGTAGAGGTTTTACTTGCTTTAAAAAACCTCCCACACCTCCCCCTGAACCTGAA
ACATAAAATGAATGCAATTGTTGTTGTTAACTTGTTTATTGCAGCTTATAATGGTTACAAATAAAGCAAT
AGCATCACAAATTTCACAAATAAAGCATTTTTTTCACTGCATTCTAGTTGTGGTTTGTCCAAACTCATCA
ATGTATCTTAAGGCGTAAATTGTAAGCGTTAATATTTTGTTAAAATTCGCGTTAAATTTTTGTTAAATCA
GCTCATTTTTTAACCAATAGGCCGAAATCGGCAAAATCCCTTATAAATCAAAAGAATAGACCGAGATAGG
GT
[37 nt withheld, positions 5253-5289]
AAAGAACGTGGACTCCAACGTCAAAGG
[49 nt withheld, positions 5317-5365]
T
[91 nt withheld, positions 5367-5457]
G
[124 nt withheld, positions 5459-5582]
CAGGTGGCACTTTTCGGGGAAATGTGCGCGGAACCCCTATTTGTTTATTTTTCTAAATACATTCAAATAT
GTATCCG
Features (pLannotate 1.2.2; 15 found; start..end, strand, type, name):
     56..413     +  promoter       SV40 promoter: SV40 enhancer and early promoter
    448..1242    +  CDS            NeoR/KanR: aminoglycoside phosphotransferase from Tn5; aph(3')-II (or nptII); confers resistance to neomycin, kanamycin, and G418 (Geneticin®)
   1263..1415    +  CDS            ble (fragment): BLE_KLEPN - Experimental evidence at protein level: Swiss-Prot protein existence level 1. Binding protein with a strong affinity to the bleomycin family of antibiotics. Binds to CL990; an antimitotic-antibiotic compound. From Klebsiella pneumoniae.
   1474..1521    +  polyA_signal   HSV TK poly(A) signal: herpes simplex virus thymidine kinase polyadenylation signal (Cole and Stacy, 1985)
   1612..1628    -  polyA_signal   bGH poly(A) signal (fragment): bovine growth hormone polyadenylation signal
   1850..2438    +  rep_origin     ori: high-copy-number ColE1/pMB1/pBR322/pUC origin of replication
   2613..2916    +  enhancer       CMV enhancer: human cytomegalovirus immediate early enhancer
   2917..3120    +  promoter       CMV promoter: human cytomegalovirus (CMV) immediate early promoter
   3143..3223    +  misc_feature   MCS: multiple cloning site
   3230..4156    +  CDS            ChR2(H134R): H134R mutant of an N-terminal fragment of channelrhodopsin-2 from the alga Chlamydomonas reinhardtii (Nagel et al., 2005) blue light-activated cation channel
   4169..4875    +  CDS            mCherry (fragment): monomeric derivative of DsRed fluorescent protein (Shaner et al., 2004) mammalian codon-optimized
   4893..4976    +  CDS            large T antigen (fragment): large T antigen from SV40 (simian virus 40)
   4999..5120    +  polyA_signal   SV40 poly(A) signal: SV40 polyadenylation signal
   5154..5582    -  rep_origin     f1 ori (sequence partly withheld): f1 bacteriophage origin of replication; arrow indicates direction of (+) strand synthesis
   5609..54      +  promoter       AmpR promoter (across the origin): bla
