[The description below was written by a language model from this plasmid's Addgene catalogue record and pLannotate feature annotations shown in this document.]
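Description:
p-mCherry-N1-iChloC is a mammalian expression plasmid of about 5.7 kb built on the pEGFP-N1 backbone, in which EGFP was replaced by a complete channelrhodopsin–mCherry fusion cassette inserted between XbaI and BamHI sites. It replicates at high copy in E. coli from a ColE1/pUC-type origin and also carries an f1 phage origin. A single Tn5 aminoglycoside phosphotransferase gene (NeoR/KanR) serves both hosts. A bacterial bla-type promoter drives it for kanamycin selection, and the SV40 enhancer/early promoter with an HSV TK polyadenylation signal drives it for G418 selection of transfected mammalian cells.

The payload is iChloC, a 927 bp synthetic coding sequence, codon-optimized for human/mouse expression, derived from the N-terminal channel-forming portion of Chlamydomonas reinhardtii channelrhodopsin-2. It carries five substitutions (E83Q, E90R, E101S, T159C, D156N). According to the record, these make it an improved version of slowChloC, an artificial anion-conducting channelrhodopsin, rather than the native cation channel. The automated annotation labels this ORF "ChR2(H134R)", which reflects the closest match in the annotation database rather than the recorded mutation set. The ORF is fused at its C terminus to mCherry, so expressing cells can be identified by red fluorescence. Transcription is driven by the CMV immediate-early enhancer and promoter and terminated by the SV40 poly(A) signal.

The depositor and sequencing-derived feature tables show the same elements in the same order, differing only in the numbering start point and by one nucleotide in length. The associated publication indicates use for light-induced, chloride-mediated inhibition of neuronal activity. This plasmid format suits transient or stable transfection of cultured mammalian cells to characterize the channel.
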