Addgene plasmid #85467: p-mCherry-N1-iChloC
Purpose: improved slowChloC artificial anion conducting ChR. Codon optimized for mammalian expression (human/mouse)
Depositing lab: Peter Hegemann. Publication: An improved chloride-conducting channelrhodopsin for light-induced inhibition of neuronal activity in vivo. Wietek J, Beltramo R, Scanziani M, Hegemann P, Oertner TG, Simon Wiegert J. Sci Rep. 2015 Oct 7;5:14807. doi: 10.1038/srep14807. PubMed 26443033.
Backbone
  Vector backbone: pEGFP-N1
  Backbone size w/o insert (bp): 4733
  Total vector size (bp): 5660
  Modifications to backbone: EGFP has been replaced by inserting the complete fusion construct (ChR2-mCherry) using XbaI and BamHI cloning sites
  Vector type: Mammalian Expression
  Selectable markers: Neomycin (select with G418)
Growth in bacteria
  Bacterial resistance: Kanamycin, 50 μg/mL
  Growth temperature: 37°C
  Growth strain: XL1 Blue
  Copy number: High Copy
Gene/Insert
  Gene/Insert name: iChloC (alt names: Channelrhodopsin-2; ChR2)
  Species: Synthetic; Chlamydomonas reinhardtii
  Insert size (bp): 927
  Mutation: E83Q, E90R, E101S, T159C, D156N
  GenBank ID: EU714030.1
  Promoter: CMV (+enhancer)
  Tag / fusion protein: mCherry (C terminal on insert)
  Cloning method: Unknown
  Sequencing primers: 5′ EGFP-N1-F: GAGGTCTATATAAGCAGAGC or CMV-F: GCAAATGGGCGGTAGGCGT; 3′ EGFP-C1-R: AACCATTATAAGCTGCAATAAAC
Terms and licenses: Academic/Nonprofit Terms; Industry Terms: Not Available to Industry
How to cite: p-mCherry-N1-iChloC was a gift from Peter Hegemann (Addgene plasmid # 85467 ; http://n2t.net/addgene:85467 ; RRID:Addgene_85467)
